>Addgene plasmid #196766 | pGG-PIP28 | addgene full sequence | sequence record 394746 | Addgene NGS Result
GACGAAAGGGCCTCGTGATACGCCTATTTTTATAGGTTAATGTCATGATAATAATGGTTTCTTAGACGTC
AGGTGGCACTTTTCGGGGAAATGTGCGCGGAACCCCTATTTGTTTATTTTTCTAAATACATTCAAATATG
TATCCGCTCATGAGACAATAACCCTGATAAATGCTTCAATAATATTGAAAAAGGAAGAGTATGAGTATTC
AACATTTCCGTGTCGCCCTTATTCCCTTTTTTGCGGCATTTTGCCTTCCTGTTTTTGCTCACCCAGAAAC
GCTGGTGAAAGTAAAAGATGCTGAAGATCAGTTGGGTGCACGAGTGGGTTACATCGAACTGGATCTCAAC
AGCGGTAAGATCCTTGAGAGTTTTCGCCCCGAAGAACGTTTTCCAATGATGAGCACTTTTAAAGTTCTGC
TATGTGGCGCGGTATTATCCCGTATTGACGCCGGGCAAGAGCAACTCGGTCGCCGCATACACTATTCTCA
GAATGACTTGGTTGAGTACTCACCAGTCACAGAAAAGCATCTTACGGATGGCATGACAGTAAGAGAATTA
TGCAGTGCTGCCATAACCATGAGTGATAACACTGCGGCCAACTTACTTCTGACAACGATCGGAGGACCGA
AGGAGCTAACCGCTTTTTTGCACAACATGGGGGATCATGTAACTCGCCTTGATCGTTGGGAACCGGAGCT
GAATGAAGCCATACCAAACGACGAGCGTGACACCACGATGCCTGTAGCAATGGCAACAACGTTGCGCAAA
CTATTAACTGGCGAACTACTTACTCTAGCTTCCCGGCAACAATTAATAGACTGGATGGAGGCGGATAAAG
TTGCAGGACCACTTCTGCGCTCGGCCCTTCCGGCTGGCTGGTTTATTGCTGATAAATCTGGAGCCGGTGA
GCGTGGCTCTCGAGGTATCATTGCAGCACTGGGGCCAGATGGTAAGCCCTCCCGTATCGTAGTTATCTAC
ACGACGGGGAGTCAGGCAACTATGGATGAACGAAATAGACAGATCGCTGAGATAGGTGCCTCACTGATTA
AGCATTGGTAACTGTCAGACCAAGTTTACTCATATATACTTTAGATTGATTTAAAACTTCATTTTTAATT
TAAAAGGATCTAGGTGAAGATCCTTTTTGATAATCTCATGACCAAAATCCCTTAACGTGAGTTTTCGTTC
CACTGAGCGTCAGACCCCGTAGAAAAGATCAAAGGATCTTCTTGAGATCCTTTTTTTCTGCGCGTAATCT
GCTGCTTGCAAACAAAAAAACCACCGCTACCAGCGGTGGTTTGTTTGCCGGATCAAGAGCTACCAACTCT
TTTTCCGAAGGTAACTGGCTTCAGCAGAGCGCAGATACCAAATACTGTTCTTCTAGTGTAGCCGTAGTTA
GGCCACCACTTCAAGAACTCTGTAGCACCGCCTACATACCTCGCTCTGCTAATCCTGTTACCAGTGGCTG
CTGCCAGTGGCGATAAGTCGTGTCTTACCGGGTTGGACTCAAGACGATAGTTACCGGATAAGGCGCAGCG
GTCGGGCTGAACGGGGGGTTCGTGCACACAGCCCAGCTTGGAGCGAACGACCTACACCGAACTGAGATAC
CTACAGCGTGAGCTATGAGAAAGCGCCACGCTTCCCGAAGGGAGAAAGGCGGACAGGTATCCGGTAAGCG
GCAGGGTCGGAACAGGAGAGCGCACGAGGGAGCTTCCAGGGGGAAACGCCTGGTATCTTTATAGTCCTGT
CGGGTTTCGCCACCTCTGACTTGAGCGTCGATTTTTGTGATGCTCGTCAGGGGGGCGGAGCCTATGGAAA
AACGCCAGCAACGCGGCCTTTTTACGGTTCCTGGCCTTTTGCTGGCCTTTTGCTCACATGTTCTTTCCTG
CGTTATCCCCTGATTCTGTGGATAACCGTATTACCGCCTTTGAGTGAGCTGATACCGCTCGCCGCAGCCG
AACGACCGAGCGCAGCGAGTCAGTGAGCGAGGAAGCGGAAGAGCGCCCAATACGCAAACCGCCTCTCCCC
GCGCGTTGGCCGATTCATTAATGCAGCTGGCACGACAGGTTTCCCGACTGGAAAGCGGGCAGTGAGCGCA
ACGCAATTAATGTGAGTTAGCTCACTCATTAGGCACCCCAGGCTTTACACTTTATGCTTCCGGCTCGTAT
GTTGTGTGGAATTGTGAGCGGATAACAATTTCACACGAGCTATTTAGGTGACACTATAGAAGTGAAGCTT
GGTCTCAACCTAATGAGGTAATGGAGGTTATCTTATCGAAACTCTTTTGAGAGAAAAGTGTGAATTTTTG
TGATGTGTATTATTTGGTGCTTATTATAAAGAGGAAAAACAAAGAAAAGCTATATATTCTGTGTCTCCCT
ATCTGGTGATATTTTTTTTGGTTCTGCATTGTGTTCCAAAGTGGAAATAAAAATCGATAAACGATGTCGT
ATTGTAGTACTTTCCTTTTCTTTGTATGAATTTGTTAAGATTGGTTTATAAATGGGATTATAATAAGTAT
CTTTAAAAAAGAGTGTAATTAGTATCTTTAAAATTTGCAGTTAGTATTGTGGAAAACAATCATGATATAA
TTGACACGATAGACCACCGAAATAAAGGAATCAATTAGATTAGATTATTGAACTAAACCGAGTTTTGTCC
ATTCTCCAATCAATCGCAATCTTCGTTATCTATAATCAATTAAGTTTACGCGTTGATTAATCTTTTTGCA
AAGGAATAGGAGAACCTAGAGACACCCCCTCCAAGGGGCTACATAGTGGGAAAATAATGATACCCTAACC
TTCTCTAAACGCTAAAGCAAAGCACCCCCACAAAACCAACCAAAGGCAACATTATTTTTCCTTCTTTTAA
ATTTCGTTTCTGTTGCCTATATTTCAAAGAAACATCCAACAAAAAGACAAAAAAAATCACAGAATAAGAC
CGAAGAGTCGAAGACCGATCTACTTTGCTCACAACATGAGACCGAATTCTCGCCCTATAGTGAGTCGTAT
TACCTGGCCGTCGTTTTACAACGTCGTGACTGGGAAAACCCTGGCGTTACCCAACTTAATCGCCTTGCAG
CACATCCCCCTTTCGCCAGCTGGCGTAATAGCGAAGAGGCCCGCACCGATCGCCCTTCCCAACAGTTGCG
CAGCCTGAATGGCGAATGGCGCCTGATGCGGTATTTTCTCCTTACGCATCTGTGCGGTATTTCACACCGC
ATATGGTGCACTCTCAGTACAATCTGCTCTGATGCCGCATAGTTAAGCCAGCCCCGACACCCGCCAACAC
CCGCTGACGCGCCCTGACGGGCTTGTCTGCTCCCGGCATCCGCTTACAGACAAGCTGTGACCGTCTCCGG
GAGCTGCATGTGTCAGAGGTTTTCACCGTCATCACCGAAACGCGCGA
Features (pLannotate 1.2.2; 13 found; start..end, strand, type, name):
     96..200     +  promoter       AmpR promoter: bla
    201..1061    +  CDS            AmpR: β-lactamase; bla; confers resistance to ampicillin, carbenicillin, and related antibiotics
   1232..1820    +  rep_origin     ori: high-copy-number ColE1/pMB1/pBR322/pUC origin of replication
   2003..2095    +  CDS            lacI (fragment): lac repressor; lacI; The lac repressor binds to the lac operator to inhibit transcription in E. coli. This inhibition can be relieved by adding lactose or isopropyl-β-D-thiogalactopyranoside (IPTG).
   2108..2129    +  protein_bind   CAP binding site: CAP binding activates transcription in the presence of cAMP. E. coli catabolite activator protein
   2144..2174    +  promoter       lac promoter: promoter for the E. coli lac operon
   2182..2198    +  protein_bind   lac operator: The lac repressor binds to the lac operator to inhibit transcription in E. coli. This inhibition can be relieved by adding lactose or isopropyl-β-D-thiogalactopyranoside (IPTG). lac repressor encoded by lacI
   2212..2230    +  promoter       SP6 promoter: promoter for bacteriophage SP6 RNA polymerase
   2908..2928    -  terminator     AOX1 terminator (fragment): Pichia pastoris AOX1; transcription terminator for AOX1
   2994..3012    -  promoter       T7 promoter: promoter for bacteriophage T7 RNA polymerase
   3014..3166    +  CDS            lacZα (fragment): LacZα fragment of β-galactosidase; lacZ fragment
   3172..3271    -  misc_feature   bom (fragment): basis of mobility region from pBR322
   3373..1       -  CDS            rop (fragment) (across the origin): Rop protein, which maintains plasmids at low copy number; rop
