[The description below was written by a language model from this plasmid's Addgene catalogue record and pLannotate feature annotations shown in this document.]
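Description:
pGG-PIP28 is a GreenGate entry vector built on the pGGA000 backbone, the module position that in the GreenGate Golden Gate cloning system conventionally holds plant promoters. It is a small (about 3.4 kb), high-copy plasmid maintained in E. coli. The feature table shows a ColE1/pUC-type origin of replication and a β-lactamase gene under its own promoter, which gives ampicillin selection. The remaining annotated elements are remnants of the cloning-vector backbone: a lacI fragment, CAP binding site, lac promoter and operator, a lacZα fragment, partial bom and rop sequences, and SP6 and T7 phage promoters on either side of the insert region.

The payload is an 826 bp promoter fragment from the Arabidopsis thaliana gene CALCIUM-DEPENDENT PROTEIN KINASE 29 (CPK29, AT1G76040). It carries a recorded G-to-C change at position 220, but the record does not say why this substitution is present. The automated annotation does not label the promoter itself. It presumably lies in the otherwise unannotated stretch between the SP6 and T7 promoters. The short "AOX1 terminator" fragment called in that interval is most likely a chance sequence match and not a functional yeast element.

As an entry module, the plasmid has no reporter or plant selection marker of its own. It is intended to be combined with other GreenGate modules, such as coding sequences, tags, terminators and resistance cassettes, in a destination vector to make plant expression constructs driven by the CPK29 promoter. The associated publication examines spatially distinct phytohormone response zones in Arabidopsis roots colonised by Fusarium oxysporum, which suggests the promoter is used to build transcriptional reporters for that work.
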