Addgene plasmid #196766: pGG-PIP28
Purpose: Contains CPK29 promoter
Depositing lab: Marc Somssich. Depositing organization: University of Melbourne. Publication: Resolving spatially distinct phytohormone response zones in Arabidopsis thaliana roots colonized by Fusarium oxysporum. Calabria J, Wang L, Rast-Somssich MI, Chen HW, Watt M, Persson S, Andersen TG, Idnurm A, Somssich M. J Exp Bot. 2025 Jan 17:erae516. doi: 10.1093/jxb/erae516. PubMed 39823275.
Backbone
  Vector backbone: pGGA000
  Total vector size (bp): 3409
  Vector type: GreenGate (GG) Entry Vector
Growth in bacteria
  Bacterial resistance: Ampicillin, 100 μg/mL
  Growth temperature: 37°C
  Growth strain: DH5alpha
  Copy number: High Copy
Gene/Insert
  Gene/Insert name: CALCIUM-DEPENDENT PROTEIN KINASE 29 (alt names: CPK29; AT1G76040)
  Species: A. thaliana (mustard weed)
  Insert size (bp): 826
  Mutation: 220 G->C
  Entrez Gene: CPK29 (a.k.a. AT1G76040, T4O12.25, T4O12_25, calcium-dependent protein kinase 29)
Terms and licenses: Academic/Nonprofit Terms; Industry Terms: Not Available to Industry
Depositor comments: Please visit https://doi.org/10.1101/2022.12.20.521292 for bioRxiv preprint.
How to cite: pGG-PIP28 was a gift from Marc Somssich (Addgene plasmid # 196766 ; http://n2t.net/addgene:196766 ; RRID:Addgene_196766)
